Addgene plasmid #204796: Fusion of West Nile NS2B-NS3 proteins
Purpose: Bacterial expression of a fusion of West Nile NS2B-NS3 proteins
Depositing lab: ASAP Discovery & Frank von Delft. Depositing organization: University of Oxford.
Backbone
  Vector backbone: pNIC-NHStIIT
  Vector type: Bacterial Expression
Growth in bacteria
  Bacterial resistance: Kanamycin, 50 μg/mL
  Growth temperature: 37°C
  Growth strain: DH5alpha
  Copy number: Unknown
Gene/Insert
  Gene/Insert name: West Nile NS2B-NS3 fusion
  Species: West Nile
  Cloning method: Ligation Independent Cloning
How to cite: Fusion of West Nile NS2B-NS3 proteins was a gift from ASAP Discovery & Frank von Delft (Addgene plasmid # 204796 ; http://n2t.net/addgene:204796 ; RRID:Addgene_204796)
