[The description below was written by a language model from this plasmid's Addgene catalogue record and pLannotate feature annotations shown in this document.]
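Description:
Fusion of West Nile NS2B-NS3 proteins is a 6,165 nt bacterial expression plasmid built on the pNIC-NHStIIT backbone, a pET-style vector adapted for ligation independent cloning, which is how the insert was introduced. It replicates in E. coli from a ColE1/pMB1-type origin accompanied by the pBR322 bom region and the rop gene, which moderates copy number (the catalogue lists copy number as unknown). Selection is by kanamycin through an aph(3')-Ia cassette. An f1 origin is also present. Two short tetracycline-resistance fragments are non-functional backbone remnants.

Expression is driven by a T7 promoter with an adjacent lac operator and the T7 gene 10 ribosome binding site, and the plasmid carries its own lacI gene and promoter. Transcription is therefore repressed until IPTG induction in a host supplying T7 RNA polymerase, and it ends at a T7 terminator. The annotated payload is a roughly 730 nt fragment matching the West Nile virus polyprotein. The automated annotation quotes the polyprotein entry's NS5 description, but the catalogue identifies the insert as an NS2B-NS3 fusion, the arrangement typically used to join the NS2B cofactor to the NS3 protease; the exact domain boundaries and any linker are not stated. About 175 nt between the ribosome binding site and the viral fragment is unannotated. The backbone name suggests N-terminal affinity tags and a cleavage site there, but the record does not confirm this. A partial His-tag match and a T7 gene 10-derived fragment lie downstream of the insert, and whether they are translated is not indicated. The stated purpose is bacterial production of the fusion protein.
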