Features (pLannotate 1.2.2; 19 found; start..end, strand, type, name):
      1..19      +  promoter       T7 promoter: promoter for bacteriophage T7 RNA polymerase
     20..44      +  protein_bind   lac operator: The lac repressor binds to the lac operator to inhibit transcription in E. coli. This inhibition can be relieved by adding lactose or isopropyl-β-D-thiogalactopyranoside (IPTG). lac repressor encoded by lacI
     59..81      +  RBS            RBS: efficient ribosome binding site from bacteriophage T7 gene 10 (Olins and Rangwala, 1989)
    257..985     +  CDS            GP1 (fragment): POLG_WNV9 - Experimental evidence at protein level: Swiss-Prot protein existence level 1. [RNA-directed RNA polymerase NS5]: Replicates the viral (+) and (-) genome, and performs the capping of genomes in the cytoplasm (PubMed:19850911). NS5 methylates viral RNA cap at guanine N-7 and ribose 2'-O positions (PubMed:19850911, PubMed:20685660). Besides its role in RNA genome replication, also prevents the establishment of cellular antiviral state by blocking the interferon-alpha/beta (IFN- alpha/beta) signaling pathway (PubMed:20106931). Inhibits host JAK1 and TYK2 phosphorylation, thereby preven
   1030..1047    +  CDS            9xHis (fragment): 9xHis affinity tag
   1057..1106    +  CDS            SET1 (fragment): solubility-enhancement tag derived from T7 phage gene 10B
   1114..1161    +  terminator     T7 terminator: transcription terminator for bacteriophage T7 RNA polymerase
   1198..1626    +  rep_origin     f1 ori (sequence partly withheld): f1 bacteriophage origin of replication; arrow indicates direction of (+) strand synthesis
   1679..1736    +  promoter       AmpR promoter (fragment): bla
   1745..2560    -  CDS            KanR: aminoglycoside phosphotransferase; aph(3')-Ia; confers resistance to kanamycin in bacteria or G418 (Geneticin®) in eukaryotes
   2682..3270    +  rep_origin     ori: high-copy-number ColE1/pMB1/pBR322/pUC origin of replication
   3456..3595    -  misc_feature   bom: basis of mobility region from pBR322
   3697..3888    -  CDS            rop: Rop protein, which maintains plasmids at low copy number; rop
   3905..4285    +  CDS            YPB1_ECOLX: Protein predicted: Swiss-Prot protein existence level 4. From Escherichia coli.
   4357..4648    -  CDS            TcR (fragment): tetracycline efflux protein; tet; confers resistance to tetracycline
   4663..4684    -  protein_bind   CAP binding site: CAP binding activates transcription in the presence of cAMP. E. coli catabolite activator protein
   4697..5779    -  CDS            lacI: lac repressor; lacI; The lac repressor binds to the lac operator to inhibit transcription in E. coli. This inhibition can be relieved by adding lactose or isopropyl-β-D-thiogalactopyranoside (IPTG).
   5780..5857    -  promoter       lacI promoter: lacI
   5865..6144    -  CDS            TcR (fragment): tetracycline efflux protein; tet; confers resistance to tetracycline
>Addgene plasmid #204796 | Fusion of West Nile NS2B-NS3 proteins | addgene full sequence | sequence record 416946 | Addgene NGS Result
TAATACGACTCACTATAGGGGAATTGTGAGCGGATAACAATTCCCCTCTAGAAATAATTTTGTTTAACTT
TAAGAAGGAGATATACATATGCACCATCATCATCATCATTCTTCTGGTGCGAGCTGGAGTCACCCACAAT
TCGAGAAAGGTGGTGGCTCTGGTGGCGGTTCAGGCGGCTCCGCCTGGTCCCATCCACAGTTTGAAAAGGG
TTCTGGTGTAGATCTGGGTACCGAGAACCTGTACTTCCAATCCATGAGCACTGATATGTGGATTGAACGC
ACGGCAGACATCAGCTGGGAGTCGGATGCTGAGATCACAGGTTCAAGCGAAAGAGTGGATGTACGATTAG
ACGATGACGGTAATTTTCAACTGATGAATGACCCTGGCGCGCCGTGGGCAGGCGGCGGCGGCTCTGGTGG
AGGAGGTGGCGTTTTGTGGGACACGCCGTCCCCCAAAGAATACAAGAAGGGTGACACGACTACCGGTGTT
TACAGAATTATGACCCGGGGTTTGCTTGGGTCGTACCAGGCCGGGGCAGGGGTGATGGTAGAGGGAGTTT
TCCATACCTTATGGCACACTACCAAAGGTGCCGCACTTATGTCTGGTGAGGGTCGCCTTGATCCTTATTG
GGGTAGCGTAAAAGAGGATCGGCTCTGTTACGGCGGACCATGGAAGCTTCAACACAAGTGGAACGGACAG
GATGAAGTTCAGATGATTGTCGTAGAGCCGGGCAAGAATGTCAAGAACGTGCAAACAAAGCCCGGTGTAT
TCAAAACGCCGGAAGGCGAAATTGGCGCTGTGACCCTTGACTTTCCAACTGGGACCAGCGGCTCACCAAT
AGTCGACAAGAATGGAGATGTCATTGGGTTGTACGGAAATGGTGTTATTATGCCCAATGGCTCGTACATC
TCCGCTATCGTACAAGGAGAGCGCATGGACGAACCGATACCTGCAGGCTTCGAACCTGAGATGTTAAGAA
AGAAGTAATGACTCGAGCACCCGTCGACAAGCTTGCGGCCGCACTCGAGCACCACCACCACCACCACTGA
GATCCGGCTGCTAACAAAGCCCGAAAGGAAGCTGAGTTGGCTGCTGCCACCGCTGAGCAATAACTAGCAT
AACCCCTTGGGGCCTCTAAACGGGTCTTGAGGGGTTTTTTGCTGAAAGGAGGAACTATATCCGGATTGGC
GAATGGG
[124 nt withheld, positions 1198-1321]
C
[91 nt withheld, positions 1323-1413]
A
[49 nt withheld, positions 1415-1463]
CCTTTGACGTTGGAGTCCACGTTCTTT
[37 nt withheld, positions 1491-1527]
ACCCTATCTCGGTCTATTCTTTTGATTTATAAGGGATTTTGCCGATTTCGGCCTATTGGTTAAAAAATGA
GCTGATTTAACAAAAATTTAACGCGAATTTTAACAAAATATTAACGCTTACAATTTAGGTGGCACTTTTC
GGGGAAATGTGCGCGGAACCCCTATTTGTTTATTTTTCTAAATACATTCAAATATGTATCCGCTCATGAA
TTAATTCTTAGAAAAACTCATCGAGCATCAAATGAAACTGCAATTTATTCATATCAGGATTATCAATACC
ATATTTTTGAAAAAGCCGTTTCTGTAATGAAGGAGAAAACTCACCGAGGCAGTTCCATAGGATGGCAAGA
TCCTGGTATCGGTCTGCTATTCCGACTCGTCCAACATCAATACAACCTATTAATTTCCCCTCGTCAAAAA
TAAGGTTATCAAGTGAGAAATCACCATGAGTGACGACTGAATCCGGTGAGAATGGCAAAAGTTTATGCAT
TTCTTTCCAGACTTGTTCAACAGGCCAGCCATTACGCTCGTCATCAAAATCACTCGCATCAACCAAACCG
TTATTCATTCGTGATTGCGCCTGAGCGAGACGAAATACGCGATCGCTGTTAAAAGGACAATTACAAACAG
GAATCGAATGCAACCGGCGCAGGAACACTGCCAGCGCATCAACAATATTTTCACCTGAATCAGGATATTC
TTCTAATACCTGGAATGCTGTTTTCCCGGGGATCGCAGTGGTGAGTAACCATGCATCATCAGGAGTACGG
ATAAAATGCTTGATGGTCGGAAGAGGCATAAATTCCGTCAGCCAGTTTAGTCTGACCATCTCATCTGTAA
CATCATTGGCAACGCTACCTTTGCCATGTTTCAGAAACAACTCTGGCGCATCGGGCTTCCCATACAATCG
ATAGATTGTCGCACCTGATTGCCCGACATTATCGCGAGCCCATTTATACCCATATAAATCAGCATCCATG
TTGGAATTTAATCGCGGCCTAGAGCAAGACGTTTCCCGTTGAATATGGCTCATAACACCCCTTGTATTAC
TGTTTATGTAAGCAGACAGTTTTATTGTTCATGACCAAAATCCCTTAACGTGAGTTTTCGTTCCACTGAG
CGTCAGACCCCGTAGAAAAGATCAAAGGATCTTCTTGAGATCCTTTTTTTCTGCGCGTAATCTGCTGCTT
GCAAACAAAAAAACCACCGCTACCAGCGGTGGTTTGTTTGCCGGATCAAGAGCTACCAACTCTTTTTCCG
AAGGTAACTGGCTTCAGCAGAGCGCAGATACCAAATACTGTCCTTCTAGTGTAGCCGTAGTTAGGCCACC
ACTTCAAGAACTCTGTAGCACCGCCTACATACCTCGCTCTGCTAATCCTGTTACCAGTGGCTGCTGCCAG
TGGCGATAAGTCGTGTCTTACCGGGTTGGACTCAAGACGATAGTTACCGGATAAGGCGCAGCGGTCGGGC
TGAACGGGGGGTTCGTGCACACAGCCCAGCTTGGAGCGAACGACCTACACCGAACTGAGATACCTACAGC
GTGAGCTATGAGAAAGCGCCACGCTTCCCGAAGGGAGAAAGGCGGACAGGTATCCGGTAAGCGGCAGGGT
CGGAACAGGAGAGCGCACGAGGGAGCTTCCAGGGGGAAACGCCTGGTATCTTTATAGTCCTGTCGGGTTT
CGCCACCTCTGACTTGAGCGTCGATTTTTGTGATGCTCGTCAGGGGGGCGGAGCCTATGGAAAAACGCCA
GCAACGCGGCCTTTTTACGGTTCCTGGCCTTTTGCTGGCCTTTTGCTCACATGTTCTTTCCTGCGTTATC
CCCTGATTCTGTGGATAACCGTATTACCGCCTTTGAGTGAGCTGATACCGCTCGCCGCAGCCGAACGACC
GAGCGCAGCGAGTCAGTGAGCGAGGAAGCGGAAGAGCGCCTGATGCGGTATTTTCTCCTTACGCATCTGT
GCGGTATTTCACACCGCAATGGTGCACTCTCAGTACAATCTGCTCTGATGCCGCATAGTTAAGCCAGTAT
ACACTCCGCTATCGCTACGTGACTGGGTCATGGCTGCGCCCCGACACCCGCCAACACCCGCTGACGCGCC
CTGACGGGCTTGTCTGCTCCCGGCATCCGCTTACAGACAAGCTGTGACCGTCTCCGGGAGCTGCATGTGT
CAGAGGTTTTCACCGTCATCACCGAAACGCGCGAGGCAGCTGCGGTAAAGCTCATCAGCGTGGTCGTGAA
GCGATTCACAGATGTCTGCCTGTTCATCCGCGTCCAGCTCGTTGAGTTTCTCCAGAAGCGTTAATGTCTG
GCTTCTGATAAAGCGGGCCATGTTAAGGGCGGTTTTTTCCTGTTTGGTCACTGATGCCTCCGTGTAAGGG
GGATTTCTGTTCATGGGGGTAATGATACCGATGAAACGAGAGAGGATGCTCACGATACGGGTTACTGATG
ATGAACATGCCCGGTTACTGGAACGTTGTGAGGGTAAACAACTGGCGGTATGGATGCGGCGGGACCAGAG
AAAAATCACTCAGGGTCAATGCCAGCGCTTCGTTAATACAGATGTAGGTGTTCCACAGGGTAGCCAGCAG
CATCCTGCGATGCAGATCCGGAACATAATGGTGCAGGGCGCTGACTTCCGCGTTTCCAGACTTTACGAAA
CACGGAAACCGAAGACCATTCATGTTGTTGCTCAGGTCGCAGACGTTTTGCAGCAGCAGTCGCTTCACGT
TCGCTCGCGTATCGGTGATTCATTCTGCTAACCAGTAAGGCAACCCCGCCAGCCTAGCCGGGTCCTCAAC
GACAGGAGCACGATCATGCGCACCCGTGGGGCCGCCATGCCGGCGATAATGGCCTGCTTCTCGCCGAAAC
GTTTGGTGGCGGGACCAGTGACGAAGGCTTGAGCGAGGGCGTGCAAGATTCCGAATACCGCAAGCGACAG
GCCGATCATCGTCGCGCTCCAGCGAAAGTGGTCCTCGCCGAAAATGACCCAGAGCGCTGCCGGCACCTGT
CCTACGAGTTGCATGATAAAGAAGACAGTCATAAGTGCGGCGACGATAGTCATGCCCCGCGCCCACCGGA
AGGAGCTGACTGGGTTGAAGGCTCTCAAGGGCATCGGTCGAGATCCCGGTGCCTAATGAGTGAGCTAACT
TACATTAATTGCGTTGCGCTCACTGCCCGCTTTCCAGTCGGGAAACCTGTCGTGCCAGCTGCATTAATGA
ATCGGCCAACGCGCGGGGAGAGGCGGTTTGCGTATTGGGCGCCAGGGTGGTTTTTCTTTTCACCAGTGAG
ACGGGCAACAGCTGATTGCCCTTCACCGCCTGGCCCTGAGAGAGTTGCAGCAAGCGGTCCACGCTGGTTT
GCCCCAGCAGGCGAAAATCCTGTTTGATGGTGGTTAACGGCGGGATATAACATGAGCTGTCTTCGGTATC
GTCGTATCCCACTACCGAGATATCCGCACCAACGCGCAGCCCGGACTCGGTAATGGCGCGCATTGCGCCC
AGCGCCATCTGATCGTTGGCAACCAGCATCGCAGTGGGAACGATGCCCTCATTCAGCATTTGCATGGTTT
GTTGAAAACCGGACATGGCACTCCAGTCGCCTTCCCGTTCCGCTATCGGCTGAATTTGATTGCGAGTGAG
ATATTTATGCCAGCCAGCCAGACGCAGACGCGCCGAGACAGAACTTAATGGGCCCGCTAACAGCGCGATT
TGCTGGTGACCCAATGCGACCAGATGCTCCACGCCCAGTCGCGTACCGTCTTCATGGGAGAAAATAATAC
TGTTGATGGGTGTCTGGTCAGAGACATCAAGAAATAACGCCGGAACATTAGTGCAGGCAGCTTCCACAGC
AATGGCATCCTGGTCATCCAGCGGATAGTTAATGATCAGCCCACTGACGCGTTGCGCGAGAAGATTGTGC
ACCGCCGCTTTACAGGCTTCGACGCCGCTTCGTTCTACCATCGACACCACCACGCTGGCACCCAGTTGAT
CGGCGCGAGATTTAATCGCCGCGACAATTTGCGACGGCGCGTGCAGGGCCAGACTGGAGGTGGCAACGCC
AATCAGCAACGACTGTTTGCCCGCCAGTTGTTGTGCCACGCGGTTGGGAATGTAATTCAGCTCCGCCATC
GCCGCTTCCACTTTTTCCCGCGTTTTCGCAGAAACGTGGCTGGCCTGGTTCACCACGCGGGAAACGGTCT
GATAAGAGACACCGGCATACTCTGCGACATCGTATAACGTTACTGGTTTCACATTCACCACCCTGAATTG
ACTCTCTTCCGGGCGCTATCATGCCATACCGCGAAAGGTTTTGCGCCATTCGATGGTGTCCGGGATCTCG
ACGCTCTCCCTTATGCGACTCCTGCATTAGGAAGCAGCCCAGTAGTAGGTTGAGGCCGTTGAGCACCGCC
GCCGCAAGGAATGGTGCATGCAAGGAGATGGCGCCCAACAGTCCCCCGGCCACGGGGCCTGCCACCATAC
CCACGCCGAAACAAGCGCTCATGAGCCCGAAGTGGCGAGCCCGATCTTCCCCATCGGTGATGTCGGCGAT
ATAGGCGCCAGCAACCGCACCTGTGGCGCCGGTGATGCCGGCCACGATGCGTCCGGCGTAGAGGATCGAG
ATCTCGATCCCGCGAAAT
