>Addgene plasmid #204796 | Fusion of West Nile NS2B-NS3 proteins | depositor partial sequence | sequence record 398069 | Insert
ATGCACCATCATCATCATCATTCTTCTGGTGCGAGCTGGAGTCACCCACAATTCGAGAAAGGTGGTGGCT
CTGGTGGCGGTTCAGGCGGCTCCGCCTGGTCCCATCCACAGTTTGAAAAGGGTTCTGGTGTAGATCTGGG
TACCGAGAACCTGTACTTCCAATCCATGAGCACTGATATGTGGATTGAACGCACGGCAGACATCAGCTGG
GAGTCGGATGCTGAGATCACAGGTTCAAGCGAAAGAGTGGATGTACGATTAGACGATGACGGTAATTTTC
AACTGATGAATGACCCTGGCGCGCCGTGGGCAGGCGGCGGCGGCTCTGGTGGAGGAGGTGGCGTTTTGTG
GGACACGCCGTCCCCCAAAGAATACAAGAAGGGTGACACGACTACCGGTGTTTACAGAATTATGACCCGG
GGTTTGCTTGGGTCGTACCAGGCCGGGGCAGGGGTGATGGTAGAGGGAGTTTTCCATACCTTATGGCACA
CTACCAAAGGTGCCGCACTTATGTCTGGTGAGGGTCGCCTTGATCCTTATTGGGGTAGCGTAAAAGAGGA
TCGGCTCTGTTACGGCGGACCATGGAAGCTTCAACACAAGTGGAACGGACAGGATGAAGTTCAGATGATT
GTCGTAGAGCCGGGCAAGAATGTCAAGAACGTGCAAACAAAGCCCGGTGTATTCAAAACGCCGGAAGGCG
AAATTGGCGCTGTGACCCTTGACTTTCCAACTGGGACCAGCGGCTCACCAATAGTCGACAAGAATGGAGA
TGTCATTGGGTTGTACGGAAATGGTGTTATTATGCCCAATGGCTCGTACATCTCCGCTATCGTACAAGGA
GAGCGCATGGACGAACCGATACCTGCAGGCTTCGAACCTGAGATGTTAAGAAAGAAGTAA
